Addgene plasmid #36781: TAL2370
Depositing lab: Keith Joung. Depositing organization: Massachusetts General Hospital. Publication: FLASH assembly of TALENs for high-throughput genome editing. Reyon D, Tsai SQ, Khayter C, Foden JA, Sander JD, Joung JK. Nat Biotechnol. 2012 Apr 8. doi: 10.1038/nbt.2170. PubMed 22484455.
Backbone
  Vector backbone: JDS71
  Backbone manufacturer: Joung lab (Addgene Plasmid # 32287)
  Backbone size w/o insert (bp): 6447
  Vector type: Mammalian, T7 for in vitro mRNA synthesis
Growth in bacteria
  Bacterial resistance: Ampicillin, 100 μg/mL
  Growth temperature: 37°C
  Growth strain: XL1 Blue
  Copy number: High Copy
Gene/Insert
  Gene/Insert name: RBBP5-TALEN_Left (alt name: RBBP5)
  Species: H. sapiens (human)
  Insert size (bp): 1538
  Entrez Gene: Rbbp5 (a.k.a. 4933411J24Rik, C330016J05)
  Promoter: CMV
  Tag / fusion protein: 3X Flag (N terminal on backbone); WT FOKI (C terminal on backbone)
  Cloning method: Restriction Enzyme; 5′ cloning site BsmBI (destroyed during cloning); 3′ cloning site BsmBI (destroyed during cloning)
  Sequencing primers: 5′ CMV-F; 3′ BGH-rev
Terms and licenses: Academic/Nonprofit Terms; Industry Terms: Not Available to Industry
Depositor comments: Target binding site: TGCTGGGTGAGAAGGGC It is strongly recommended that users perform a diagnostic digest to verify this plasmid prior to use. For example, a double digest of the plasmid with BamHI and KpnI should result in two bands at 2.2kb and 5.9kb.
How to cite: TAL2370 was a gift from Keith Joung (Addgene plasmid # 36781 ; http://n2t.net/addgene:36781 ; RRID:Addgene_36781)
