[The description below was written by a language model from this plasmid's Addgene catalogue record.]
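Description:
TAL2370 is a mammalian expression plasmid encoding the left monomer of a TALEN pair directed against the human RBBP5 gene. It is built on the JDS71 backbone (about 6.4 kb without insert), one of a set of TALEN expression vectors designed to receive assembled TAL effector repeat arrays. The plasmid is propagated in E. coli as a high-copy construct under ampicillin selection. The record does not state the origin of replication, and no feature table is provided, so the layout of individual elements can only be inferred from the catalogue fields.

The insert is a TAL effector repeat array of roughly 1.5 kb, produced by the FLASH assembly method and cloned into the backbone through BsmBI sites that were destroyed in the process. BsmBI is a type IIS enzyme that cuts outside its recognition sequence, which allows seamless in-frame joining of the array to the flanking backbone-encoded sequences. The backbone supplies an N-terminal 3X Flag tag for detection and a C-terminal wild-type FokI nuclease domain, so the expressed product is a Flag-tagged TAL effector–FokI fusion. Expression in mammalian cells is driven by the CMV promoter, and a T7 promoter allows in vitro transcription of mRNA. The listed sequencing primers suggest a BGH polyadenylation region downstream.

Because FokI cleaves as a dimer, this construct is intended for use with a matching right-hand TALEN that binds the opposite half-site, generating a targeted double-strand break at RBBP5 for genome editing. The catalogue lists the insert species as human, although the linked gene entry carries mouse-style nomenclature and aliases.
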