>Addgene plasmid #36781 | TAL2370 | depositor partial sequence | sequence record 45974 | TAL2370 sequence 1538 bps
GAACCTGACCCCAGACCAGGTAGTCGCAATCGCGAACAATAATGGGGGAAAGCAAGCCCTGGAAACCGTG
CAAAGGTTGTTGCCGGTCCTTTGTCAAGACCACGGCCTTACACCGGAGCAAGTCGTGGCCATTGCATCCC
ACGACGGTGGCAAACAGGCTCTTGAGACGGTTCAGAGACTTCTCCCAGTTCTCTGTCAAGCCCACGGGCT
GACTCCCGATCAAGTTGTAGCGATTGCGTCCAACGGTGGAGGGAAACAAGCATTGGAGACTGTCCAACGG
CTCCTTCCCGTGTTGTGTCAAGCCCACGGTTTGACGCCTGCACAAGTGGTCGCCATCGCCAACAACAACG
GCGGTAAGCAGGCGCTGGAAACAGTACAGCGCCTGCTGCCTGTACTGTGCCAGGATCATGGACTGACCCC
AGACCAGGTAGTCGCAATCGCGAACAATAATGGGGGAAAGCAAGCCCTGGAAACCGTGCAAAGGTTGTTG
CCGGTCCTTTGTCAAGACCACGGCCTTACACCGGAGCAAGTCGTGGCCATTGCAAATAATAACGGTGGCA
AACAGGCTCTTGAGACGGTTCAGAGACTTCTCCCAGTTCTCTGTCAAGCCCACGGGCTGACTCCCGATCA
AGTTGTAGCGATTGCGTCCAACGGTGGAGGGAAACAAGCATTGGAGACTGTCCAACGGCTCCTTCCCGTG
TTGTGTCAAGCCCACGGTTTGACGCCTGCACAAGTGGTCGCCATCGCCAACAACAACGGCGGTAAGCAGG
CGCTGGAAACAGTACAGCGCCTGCTGCCTGTACTGTGCCAGGATCATGGACTGACCCCAGACCAGGTAGT
CGCAATCGCGTCGAACATTGGGGGAAAGCAAGCCCTGGAAACCGTGCAAAGGTTGTTGCCGGTCCTTTGT
CAAGACCACGGCCTTACACCGGAGCAAGTCGTGGCCATTGCAAATAATAACGGTGGCAAACAGGCTCTTG
AGACGGTTCAGAGACTTCTCCCAGTTCTCTGTCAAGCCCACGGGCTGACTCCCGATCAAGTTGTAGCGAT
TGCGTCGAACATTGGAGGGAAACAAGCATTGGAGACTGTCCAACGGCTCCTTCCCGTGTTGTGTCAAGCC
CACGGTTTGACGCCTGCACAAGTGGTCGCCATCGCCTCCAATATTGGCGGTAAGCAGGCGCTGGAAACAG
TACAGCGCCTGCTGCCTGTACTGTGCCAGGATCATGGACTGACCCCAGACCAGGTAGTCGCAATCGCGAA
CAATAATGGGGGAAAGCAAGCCCTGGAAACCGTGCAAAGGTTGTTGCCGGTCCTTTGTCAAGACCACGGC
CTTACACCGGAGCAAGTCGTGGCCATTGCAAATAATAACGGTGGCAAACAGGCTCTTGAGACGGTTCAGA
GACTTCTCCCAGTTCTCTGTCAAGCCCACGGGCTGACTCCCGATCAAGTTGTAGCGATTGCGAATAACAA
TGGAGGGAAACAAGCATTGGAGACTGTCCAACGGCTCCTTCCCGTGTTGTGTCAAGCCCACGGTCTGA
