>Addgene plasmid #36781 | TAL2370 | addgene partial sequence | sequence record 47172 | CMV-F 5'-CGCAAATGGGCGGTAGGCGTG-3'
ACTAGAGAACCCACTGCTTACTGGCTTATCGAAATTAATACGACTCACTATAGGGAGACCCAAGCTGGCT
AGCACCATGGACTACAAAGACCATGACGGTGATTATAAAGATCATGACATCGATTACAAGGATGACGATG
ACAAGATGGCCCCCAAGAAGAAGAGGAAGGTGGGCATTCACCGCGGGGTACCTATGGTGGACTTGAGGAC
ACTCGGTTATTCGCAACAGCAACAGGAGAAAATCAAGCCTAAGGTCAGGAGCACCGTCGCGCAACACCAC
GAGGCGCTTGTGGGGCATGGCTTCACTCATGCGCATATTGTCGCGCTTTCACAGCACCCTGCGGCGCTTG
GGACGGTGGCTGTCAAATACCAAGATATGATTGCGGCCCTGCCCGAAGCCACGCACGAGGCAATTGTAGG
GGTCGGTAAACAGTGGTCGGGAGCGCGAGCACTTGAGGCGCTGCTGACTGTGGCGGGTGAGCTTAGGGGG
CCTCCGCTCCAGCTCGACACCGGGCAGCTGCTGAAGATCGCGAAGAGAGGGGGAGTAACAGCGGTAGAGG
CAGTGCACGCCTGGCGCAATGCGCTCACCGGGGCCCCCTTGAACCTGACCCCAGACCAGGTAGTCGCAAT
CGCGAACAATAATGGGGGAAAGCAAGCCCTGGAAACCGTGCAAAGGTTGTTGCCGGTCCTTTGTCAAGAC
CACGGCCTTACACCGGAGCAAGTCGTGGCCATTGCATCCCACGACGGTGGCAAACAGGCTCTTGAGACGG
TTCAGAGACTTCTCCCAGTTCTCTGTCAAGCCCACGGGCTGACTCCCGATCAAGTTGTAGCGATTGCGTC
CAACGGTGGAGGGAAACAAGCATTGGAGACTGTCCAACGGCTCCTTCCCGTGTTGTGTCAAGCCCACGGT
TTGACGCCTGCACAAGTGGTC
